Addgene plasmid #207225: pFUW-TetO-Runx2
Purpose: doxycycline-inducible expression of Mouse Runx2 in mammalian cells
Depositing lab: Filipe Pereira. Depositing organization: Center for Neuroscience and Cell Biology, University of Coimbra. Publication: Anchored screening identifies transcription factor blueprints underlying dendritic cell diversity and subset-specific anti-tumor immunity. Henriques-Oliveira L, Altman AR, Kurochkin I, Ascic E, Halitzki E, Matei A, Pértiga-Cabral D, Ulmert I, Holst S, Nair MS, Cunha PP, Park S, Vergani S, Kharas MG, Yuan J, Lahl K, Rosa FF, Pires CF, Pereira C-F. Immunity. 58, 1-20. October 2025. 10.1016/j.immuni.2025.08.001.
Backbone
  Vector backbone: pFUW-TetO
  Vector type: Mammalian Expression, Lentiviral
Growth in bacteria
  Bacterial resistance: Ampicillin, 100 μg/mL
  Growth temperature: 37°C
  Growth strain: NEB Stable
  Copy number: High Copy
Gene/Insert
  Gene/Insert name: pFUW-TetO-RUNX2
  Species: M. musculus (mouse)
  Promoter: CMV
  Cloning method: Restriction Enzyme; 5′ cloning site XbaI (unknown if destroyed); 3′ cloning site BstBI (unknown if destroyed)
  Sequencing primers: 5′ TCCACGCTGTTTTGACCTCC
Terms and licenses: Academic/Nonprofit Terms; Industry Terms: Not Available to Industry
How to cite: pFUW-TetO-Runx2 was a gift from Filipe Pereira (Addgene plasmid # 207225 ; http://n2t.net/addgene:207225 ; RRID:Addgene_207225)
