[The description below was written by a language model from this plasmid's Addgene catalogue record and pLannotate feature annotations shown in this document.]
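Description:
pFUW-TetO-Runx2 is a lentiviral transfer plasmid of about 9.9 kb, built on the pFUW-TetO backbone for doxycycline-inducible expression of mouse Runx2 in mammalian cells. In bacteria it replicates from a high-copy ColE1/pUC-type origin and is selected with ampicillin through the AmpR β-lactamase gene. An f1 origin is also present. Outside the viral region, an SV40/EM7-driven BleoR cassette with an SV40 poly(A) signal could in principle confer Zeocin resistance, but it would not be packaged into virus.

The viral genome is transcribed from a CMV enhancer/promoter fused to a truncated HIV-1 5' LTR, which makes genomic RNA production Tat-independent. This is followed by the Ψ packaging signal with a gag fragment, the RRE for Rev-dependent nuclear export, and the cPPT/CTS. The expression cassette consists of a tetracycline response element with tetO repeats joined to a minimal CMV promoter, which accounts for the catalogue entry listing the promoter as CMV. This drives the Runx2 coding sequence, which was cloned between XbaI and BstBI sites. The annotation tool matched this open reading frame to the human RUNX2 protein, but the catalogue gives the species as mouse. A WPRE downstream enhances transcript stability and expression, and the cassette ends in a truncated 3' LTR followed by a bGH poly(A) signal.

Induction requires a tetracycline-controlled transactivator such as rtTA, which this plasmid does not encode and which must be supplied separately. No tag or reporter is annotated. The associated study screened transcription factors underlying dendritic cell subset identity, which suggests the construct was used for enforced Runx2 expression in cell-fate experiments.
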