Features (pLannotate 1.2.2; 31 found; start..end, strand, type, name):
     27..406     +  enhancer       CMV enhancer: human cytomegalovirus immediate early enhancer
    407..606     +  promoter       CMV promoter: human cytomegalovirus (CMV) immediate early promoter
    624..804     +  LTR            5' LTR (truncated): truncated 5' long terminal repeat (LTR) from HIV-1
    851..976     +  misc_feature   HIV-1 Ψ: packaging signal of human immunodeficiency virus type 1
    960..1323    +  CDS            HIV-1 gag (fragment): gag protein from human immunodeficiency virus 1; gag
   1469..1702    +  misc_feature   RRE: The Rev response element (RRE) of HIV-1 allows for Rev-dependent mRNA export from the nucleus to the cytoplasm.
   2079..2179    +  CDS            Rev (fragment): human immunodeficiency virus 1 (HIV-1) Rev protein; rev; enhances nuclear export of unspliced and incompletely spliced viral mRNAs
   2229..2346    +  misc_feature   cPPT/CTS: central polypurine tract and central termination sequence of HIV-1
   2403..2646    +  protein_bind   tetracycline response element (fragment): contains seven copies of the tetracycline operator tetO tetracycline repressor TetR
   2664..2702    +  promoter       minimal CMV promoter: human cytomegalovirus (CMV) immediate early promoter
   2814..4397    +  CDS            RUNX2: RUNX2_HUMAN - Also known as AML3, CBFA1, OSF2, PEBP2A. Experimental evidence at protein level: Swiss-Prot protein existence level 1. Transcription factor involved in osteoblastic differentiation and skeletal morphogenesis (PubMed:28505335, PubMed:28738062, PubMed:28703881). Essential for the maturation of osteoblasts and both intramembranous and endochondral ossification. CBF binds to the core site, 5'-PYGPYGGT-3', of a number of enhancers and promoters, including murine leukemia virus, polyomavirus enhancer, T-cell receptor enhancers, osteocalcin, osteopontin, bone sialoprotein, alpha 1(I) co
   4407..4425    +  misc_feature   MCS (fragment): pBluescript multiple cloning site
   4425..5013    +  misc_feature   WPRE: woodchuck hepatitis virus posttranscriptional regulatory element
   4950..5531    +  CDS            nef (fragment): NEF_HV1H2 - Experimental evidence at protein level: Swiss-Prot protein existence level 1. Extracellular Nef protein targets CD4(+) T-lymphocytes for apoptosis by interacting with CXCR4 surface receptors. From Human immunodeficiency virus type 1 group M subtype B (isolate HXB2) (HIV-1).
   5538..5718    +  LTR            5' LTR (truncated): truncated 5' long terminal repeat (LTR) from HIV-1
   5750..5974    +  polyA_signal   bGH poly(A) signal: bovine growth hormone polyadenylation signal
   5978..5999    +  promoter       SV40 promoter (fragment): SV40 enhancer and early promoter
   6020..6448    +  rep_origin     f1 ori (sequence partly withheld): f1 bacteriophage origin of replication; arrow indicates direction of (+) strand synthesis
   6462..6791    +  promoter       SV40 promoter: SV40 enhancer and early promoter
   6839..6886    +  promoter       EM7 promoter: synthetic bacterial promoter&nbsp
   6905..7279    +  CDS            BleoR: antibiotic-binding protein; Sh ble from Streptoalloteichus hindustanus; confers resistance to bleomycin, phleomycin, and Zeocin™
   7289..7414    +  CDS            ble (fragment): BLE_KLEPN - Experimental evidence at protein level: Swiss-Prot protein existence level 1. Binding protein with a strong affinity to the bleomycin family of antibiotics. Binds to CL990; an antimitotic-antibiotic compound. From Klebsiella pneumoniae.
   7409..7530    +  polyA_signal   SV40 poly(A) signal: SV40 polyadenylation signal
   7603..7619    -  protein_bind   lac operator: The lac repressor binds to the lac operator to inhibit transcription in E. coli. This inhibition can be relieved by adding lactose or isopropyl-β-D-thiogalactopyranoside (IPTG). lac repressor encoded by lacI
   7627..7657    -  promoter       lac promoter: promoter for the E. coli lac operon
   7672..7693    -  protein_bind   CAP binding site: CAP binding activates transcription in the presence of cAMP. E. coli catabolite activator protein
   7706..7798    -  CDS            lacI (fragment): lac repressor; lacI; The lac repressor binds to the lac operator to inhibit transcription in E. coli. This inhibition can be relieved by adding lactose or isopropyl-β-D-thiogalactopyranoside (IPTG).
   7981..8569    -  rep_origin     ori: high-copy-number ColE1/pMB1/pBR322/pUC origin of replication
   8740..9600    -  CDS            AmpR: β-lactamase; bla; confers resistance to ampicillin, carbenicillin, and related antibiotics
   9601..9705    -  promoter       AmpR promoter: bla
   9764..9816    -  misc_feature   bom (fragment): basis of mobility region from pBR322
>Addgene plasmid #207225 | pFUW-TetO-Runx2 | addgene full sequence | sequence record 412252 | Addgene NGS Result
CGATGTACGGGCCAGATATACGCGTTGACATTGATTATTGACTAGTTATTAATAGTAATCAATTACGGGG
TCATTAGTTCATAGCCCATATATGGAGTTCCGCGTTACATAACTTACGGTAAATGGCCCGCCTGGCTGAC
CGCCCAACGACCCCCGCCCATTGACGTCAATAATGACGTATGTTCCCATAGTAACGCCAATAGGGACTTT
CCATTGACGTCAATGGGTGGAGTATTTACGGTAAACTGCCCACTTGGCAGTACATCAAGTGTATCATATG
CCAAGTACGCCCCCTATTGACGTCAATGACGGTAAATGGCCCGCCTGGCATTATGCCCAGTACATGACCT
TATGGGACTTTCCTACTTGGCAGTACATCTACGTATTAGTCATCGCTATTACCATGGTGATGCGGTTTTG
GCAGTACATCAATGGGCGTGGATAGCGGTTTGACTCACGGGGATTTCCAAGTCTCCACCCCATTGACGTC
AATGGGAGTTTGTTTTGGCACCAAAATCAACGGGACTTTCCAAAATGTCGTAACAACTCCGCCCCATTGA
CGCAAATGGGCGGTAGGCGTGTACGGTGGGAGGTCTATATAAGCAGCGCGTTTTGCCTGTACTGGGTCTC
TCTGGTTAGACCAGATCTGAGCCTGGGAGCTCTCTGGCTAACTAGGGAACCCACTGCTTAAGCCTCAATA
AAGCTTGCCTTGAGTGCTTCAAGTAGTGTGTGCCCGTCTGTTGTGTGACTCTGGTAACTAGAGATCCCTC
AGACCCTTTTAGTCAGTGTGGAAAATCTCTAGCAGTGGCGCCCGAACAGGGACTTGAAAGCGAAAGGGAA
ACCAGAGGAGCTCTCTCGACGCAGGACTCGGCTTGCTGAAGCGCGCACGGCAAGAGGCGAGGGGCGGCGA
CTGGTGAGTACGCCAAAAATTTTGACTAGCGGAGGCTAGAAGGAGAGAGATGGGTGCGAGAGCGTCAGTA
TTAAGCGGGGGAGAATTAGATCGCGATGGGAAAAAATTCGGTTAAGGCCAGGGGGAAAGAAAAAATATAA
ATTAAAACATATAGTATGGGCAAGCAGGGAGCTAGAACGATTCGCAGTTAATCCTGGCCTGTTAGAAACA
TCAGAAGGCTGTAGACAAATACTGGGACAGCTACAACCATCCCTTCAGACAGGATCAGAAGAACTTAGAT
CATTATATAATACAGTAGCAACCCTCTATTGTGTGCATCAAAGGATAGAGATAAAAGACACCAAGGAAGC
TTTAGACAAGATAGAGGAAGAGCAAAACAAAAGTAAGACCACCGCACAGCAAGCGGCCGCTGATCTTCAG
ACCTGGAGGAGGAGATATGAGGGACAATTGGAGAAGTGAATTATATAAATATAAAGTAGTAAAAATTGAA
CCATTAGGAGTAGCACCCACCAAGGCAAAGAGAAGAGTGGTGCAGAGAGAAAAAAGAGCAGTGGGAATAG
GAGCTTTGTTCCTTGGGTTCTTGGGAGCAGCAGGAAGCACTATGGGCGCAGCGTCAATGACGCTGACGGT
ACAGGCCAGACAATTATTGTCTGGTATAGTGCAGCAGCAGAACAATTTGCTGAGGGCTATTGAGGCGCAA
CAGCATCTGTTGCAACTCACAGTCTGGGGCATCAAGCAGCTCCAGGCAAGAATCCTGGCTGTGGAAAGAT
ACCTAAAGGATCAACAGCTCCTGGGGATTTGGGGTTGCTCTGGAAAACTCATTTGCACCACTGCTGTGCC
TTGGAATGCTAGTTGGAGTAATAAATCTCTGGAACAGATTTGGAATCACACGACCTGGATGGAGTGGGAC
AGAGAAATTAACAATTACACAAGCTTAATACACTCCTTAATTGAAGAATCGCAAAACCAGCAAGAAAAGA
ATGAACAAGAATTATTGGAATTAGATAAATGGGCAAGTTTGTGGAATTGGTTTAACATAACAAATTGGCT
GTGGTATATAAAATTATTCATAATGATAGTAGGAGGCTTGGTAGGTTTAAGAATAGTTTTTGCTGTACTT
TCTATAGTGAATAGAGTTAGGCAGGGATATTCACCATTATCGTTTCAGACCCACCTCCCAACCCCGAGGG
GACCCGACAGGCCCGAAGGAATAGAAGAAGAAGGTGGAGAGAGAGACAGAGACAGATCCATTCGATTAGT
GAACGGATCGGCACTGCGTGCGCCAATTCTGCAGACAAATGGCAGTATTCATCCACAATTTTAAAAGAAA
AGGGGGGATTGGGGGGTACAGTGCAGGGGAAAGAATAGTAGACATAATAGCAACAGACATACAAACTAAA
GAATTACAAAAACAAATTACAAAAATTCAAAATTTTCGGGTTTATTACAGGGACAGCAGAGATCCAGTTT
GGTTAGATCTCGAGTTTACCACTCCCTATCAGTGATAGAGAAAAGTGAAAGTCGAGTTTACCACTCCCTA
TCAGTGATAGAGAAAAGTGAAAGTCGAGTTTACCACTCCCTATCAGTGATAGAGAAAAGTGAAAGTCGAG
TTTACCACTCCCTATCAGTGATAGAGAAAAGTGAAAGTCGAGTTTACCACTCCCTATCAGTGATAGAGAA
AAGTGAAAGTCGAGTTTACCACTCCCTATCAGTGATAGAGAAAAGTGAAAGTCGAGCTCGGTACCCGGGT
CGAGGTAGGCGTGTACGGTGGGAGGCCTATATAAGCAGAGCTCGTTTAGTGAACCGTCAGATCGCCTGGA
GACGCCATCCACGCTGTTTTGACCTCCATAGAAGACACCGGGACCGATCCAGCCTCCGCGGCCCCGAATT
CACCGGTTCTAGAATGGCGTCAAACAGCCTCTTCAGCGCAGTGACACCGTGTCAGCAAAGCTTCTTTTGG
GATCCGAGCACCAGCCGGCGCTTCAGCCCCCCCTCCAGCAGCCTGCAGCCCGGCAAGATGAGCGACGTGA
GCCCGGTGGTGGCTGCGCAGCAGCAGCAACAGCAGCAGCAGCAGCAGCAACAGCAGCAGCAACAACAGCA
ACAGCAACAACAGCAGCAGCAGCAGCAGCAGCAGGAGGCGGCCGCAGCAGCAGCGGCGGCAGCGGCGGCG
GCAGCAGCGGCGGCGGCCGCAGTGCCCCGATTGAGGCCGCCGCACGACAACCGCACCATGGTGGAGATCA
TCGCGGACCACCCGGCCGAACTGGTCCGCACCGACAGTCCCAACTTCCTGTGCTCCGTGCTGCCCTCGCA
CTGGCGGTGCAACAAGACCCTGCCCGTGGCCTTCAAGGTTGTAGCCCTCGGAGAGGTACCAGATGGGACT
GTGGTTACCGTCATGGCCGGGAATGATGAGAACTACTCCGCCGAGCTCCGAAATGCCTCCGCTGTTATGA
AAAACCAAGTAGCCAGGTTCAACGATCTGAGATTTGTGGGCCGGAGCGGACGAGGCAAGAGTTTCACCTT
GACCATAACAGTCTTCACAAATCCTCCCCAAGTGGCCACTTACCACAGAGCTATTAAAGTGACAGTGGAC
GGTCCCCGGGAACCAAGAAGGCACAGACAGAAGCTTGATGACTCTAAACCTAGTTTGTTCTCTGATCGCC
TCAGTGATTTAGGGCGCATTCCTCATCCCAGTATGAGAGTAGGTGTCCCGCCTCAGAACCCACGGCCCTC
CCTGAACTCTGCACCAAGTCCTTTTAATCCACAAGGACAGAGTCAGATTACAGATCCCAGGCAGGCACAG
TCTTCCCCACCGTGGTCCTATGACCAGTCTTACCCCTCCTATCTGAGCCAGATGACATCCCCATCCATCC
ACTCCACCACGCCGCTGTCTTCCACACGGGGCACCGGGCTACCTGCCATCACTGACGTGCCCAGGCGTAT
TTCAGATGATGACACTGCCACCTCTGACTTCTGCCTCTGGCCTTCCTCTCTCAGTAAGAAGAGCCAGGCA
GGTGCTTCAGAACTGGGCCCTTTTTCAGACCCCAGGCAGTTCCCAAGCATTTCATCCCTCACTGAGAGCC
GCTTCTCCAACCCACGAATGCACTACCCAGCCACCTTTACCTACACCCCGCCAGTCACGTCAGGCATGTC
CCTCGGCATGTCCGCCACCACTCACTACCACACGTACCTGCCACCACCCTACCCCGGCTCTTCCCAAAGC
CAGAGTGGACCCTTCCAGACCAGCAGCACTCCATATCTCTACTATGGTACTTCGTCAGCATCCTATCAGT
TCCCAATGGTACCCGGGGGAGACCGGTCTCCTTCCAGGATGGTCCCACCATGCACCACCACCTCGAATGG
CAGCACGCTATTAAATCCAAATTTGCCTAACCAGAATGATGGTGTTGACGCTGACGGAAGCCACAGCAGT
TCCCCAACTGTTTTGAATTCTAGCGGCAGAATGGATGAGTCTGTTTGGCGGCCATATTGATTCGAAGATA
TCAAGCTTATCGATAATCAACCTCTGGATTACAAAATTTGTGAAAGATTGACTGGTATTCTTAACTATGT
TGCTCCTTTTACGCTATGTGGATACGCTGCTTTAATGCCTTTGTATCATGCTATTGCTTCCCGTATGGCT
TTCATTTTCTCCTCCTTGTATAAATCCTGGTTGCTGTCTCTTTATGAGGAGTTGTGGCCCGTTGTCAGGC
AACGTGGCGTGGTGTGCACTGTGTTTGCTGACGCAACCCCCACTGGTTGGGGCATTGCCACCACCTGTCA
GCTCCTTTCCGGGACTTTCGCTTTCCCCCTCCCTATTGCCACGGCGGAACTCATCGCCGCCTGCCTTGCC
CGCTGCTGGACAGGGGCTCGGCTGTTGGGCACTGACAATTCCGTGGTGTTGTCGGGGAAATCATCGTCCT
TTCCTTGGCTGCTCGCCTGTGTTGCCACCTGGATTCTGCGCGGGACGTCCTTCTGCTACGTCCCTTCGGC
CCTCAATCCAGCGGACCTTCCTTCCCGCGGCCTGCTGCCGGCTCTGCGGCCTCTTCCGCGTCTTCGCCTT
CGCCCTCAGACGAGTCGGATCTCCCTTTGGGCCGCCTCCCCGCATCGATACCGTCGACCTCGAGACCTAG
AAAAACATGGAGCAATCACAAGTAGCAATACAGCAGCTACCAATGCTGATTGTGCCTGGCTAGAAGCACA
AGAGGAGGAGGAGGTGGGTTTTCCAGTCACACCTCAGGTACCTTTAAGACCAATGACTTACAAGGCAGCT
GTAGATCTTAGCCACTTTTTAAAAGAAAAGGGGGGACTGGAAGGGCTAATTCACTCCCAACGAAGACAAG
ATATCCTTGATCTGTGGATCTACCACACACAAGGCTACTTCCCTGATTGGCAGAACTACACACCAGGGCC
AGGGATCAGATATCCACTGACCTTTGGATGGTGCTACAAGCTAGTACCAGTTGAGCAAGAGAAGGTAGAA
GAAGCCAATGAAGGAGAGAACACCCGCTTGTTACACCCTGTGAGCCTGCATGGGATGGATGACCCGGAGA
GAGAAGTATTAGAGTGGAGGTTTGACAGCCGCCTAGCATTTCATCACATGGCCCGAGAGCTGCATCCGGA
CTGTACTGGGTCTCTCTGGTTAGACCAGATCTGAGCCTGGGAGCTCTCTGGCTAACTAGGGAACCCACTG
CTTAAGCCTCAATAAAGCTTGCCTTGAGTGCTTCAAGTAGTGTGTGCCCGTCTGTTGTGTGACTCTGGTA
ACTAGAGATCCCTCAGACCCTTTTAGTCAGTGTGGAAAATCTCTAGCAGGGCCCGTTTAAACCCGCTGAT
CAGCCTCGACTGTGCCTTCTAGTTGCCAGCCATCTGTTGTTTGCCCCTCCCCCGTGCCTTCCTTGACCCT
GGAAGGTGCCACTCCCACTGTCCTTTCCTAATAAAATGAGGAAATTGCATCGCATTGTCTGAGTAGGTGT
CATTCTATTCTGGGGGGTGGGGTGGGGCAGGACAGCAAGGGGGAGGATTGGGAAGACAATAGCAGGCATG
CTGGGGATGCGGTGGGCTCTATGGCTTCTGAGGCGGAAAGAACCAGCTGGGGCTCTAGGGGGTATCCCC
[124 nt withheld, positions 6020-6143]
C
[91 nt withheld, positions 6145-6235]
A
[49 nt withheld, positions 6237-6285]
CCTTTGACGTTGGAGTCCACGTTCTTT
[37 nt withheld, positions 6313-6349]
ACCCTATCTCGGTCTATTCTTTTGATTTATAAGGGATTTTGCCGATTTCGGCCTATTGGTTAAAAAATGA
GCTGATTTAACAAAAATTTAACGCGAATTAATTCTGTGGAATGTGTGTCAGTTAGGGTGTGGAAAGTCCC
CAGGCTCCCCAGCAGGCAGAAGTATGCAAAGCATGCATCTCAATTAGTCAGCAACCAGGTGTGGAAAGTC
CCCAGGCTCCCCAGCAGGCAGAAGTATGCAAAGCATGCATCTCAATTAGTCAGCAACCATAGTCCCGCCC
CTAACTCCGCCCATCCCGCCCCTAACTCCGCCCAGTTCCGCCCATTCTCCGCCCCATGGCTGACTAATTT
TTTTTATTTATGCAGAGGCCGAGGCCGCCTCTGCCTCTGAGCTATTCCAGAAGTAGTGAGGAGGCTTTTT
TGGAGGCCTAGGCTTTTGCAAAAAGCTCCCGGGAGCTTGTATATCCATTTTCGGATCTGATCAGCACGTG
TTGACAATTAATCATCGGCATAGTATATCGGCATAGTATAATACGACAAGGTGAGGAACTAAACCATGGC
CAAGTTGACCAGTGCCGTTCCGGTGCTCACCGCGCGCGACGTCGCCGGAGCGGTCGAGTTCTGGACCGAC
CGGCTCGGGTTCTCCCGGGACTTCGTGGAGGACGACTTCGCCGGTGTGGTCCGGGACGACGTGACCCTGT
TCATCAGCGCGGTCCAGGACCAGGTGGTGCCGGACAACACCCTGGCCTGGGTGTGGGTGCGCGGCCTGGA
CGAGCTGTACGCCGAGTGGTCGGAGGTCGTGTCCACGAACTTCCGGGACGCCTCCGGGCCGGCCATGACC
GAGATCGGCGAGCAGCCGTGGGGGCGGGAGTTCGCCCTGCGCGACCCGGCCGGCAACTGCGTGCACTTCG
TGGCCGAGGAGCAGGACTGACACGTGCTACGAGATTTCGATTCCACCGCCGCCTTCTATGAAAGGTTGGG
CTTCGGAATCGTTTTCCGGGACGCCGGCTGGATGATCCTCCAGCGCGGGGATCTCATGCTGGAGTTCTTC
GCCCACCCCAACTTGTTTATTGCAGCTTATAATGGTTACAAATAAAGCAATAGCATCACAAATTTCACAA
ATAAAGCATTTTTTTCACTGCATTCTAGTTGTGGTTTGTCCAAACTCATCAATGTATCTTATCATGTCTG
TATACCGTCGACCTCTAGCTAGAGCTTGGCGTAATCATGGTCATAGCTGTTTCCTGTGTGAAATTGTTAT
CCGCTCACAATTCCACACAACATACGAGCCGGAAGCATAAAGTGTAAAGCCTGGGGTGCCTAATGAGTGA
GCTAACTCACATTAATTGCGTTGCGCTCACTGCCCGCTTTCCAGTCGGGAAACCTGTCGTGCCAGCTGCA
TTAATGAATCGGCCAACGCGCGGGGAGAGGCGGTTTGCGTATTGGGCGCTCTTCCGCTTCCTCGCTCACT
GACTCGCTGCGCTCGGTCGTTCGGCTGCGGCGAGCGGTATCAGCTCACTCAAAGGCGGTAATACGGTTAT
CCACAGAATCAGGGGATAACGCAGGAAAGAACATGTGAGCAAAAGGCCAGCAAAAGGCCAGGAACCGTAA
AAAGGCCGCGTTGCTGGCGTTTTTCCATAGGCTCCGCCCCCCTGACGAGCATCACAAAAATCGACGCTCA
AGTCAGAGGTGGCGAAACCCGACAGGACTATAAAGATACCAGGCGTTTCCCCCTGGAAGCTCCCTCGTGC
GCTCTCCTGTTCCGACCCTGCCGCTTACCGGATACCTGTCCGCCTTTCTCCCTTCGGGAAGCGTGGCGCT
TTCTCATAGCTCACGCTGTAGGTATCTCAGTTCGGTGTAGGTCGTTCGCTCCAAGCTGGGCTGTGTGCAC
GAACCCCCCGTTCAGCCCGACCGCTGCGCCTTATCCGGTAACTATCGTCTTGAGTCCAACCCGGTAAGAC
ACGACTTATCGCCACTGGCAGCAGCCACTGGTAACAGGATTAGCAGAGCGAGGTATGTAGGCGGTGCTAC
AGAGTTCTTGAAGTGGTGGCCTAACTACGGCTACACTAGAAGAACAGTATTTGGTATCTGCGCTCTGCTG
AAGCCAGTTACCTTCGGAAAAAGAGTTGGTAGCTCTTGATCCGGCAAACAAACCACCGCTGGTAGCGGTG
GTTTTTTTGTTTGCAAGCAGCAGATTACGCGCAGAAAAAAAGGATCTCAAGAAGATCCTTTGATCTTTTC
TACGGGGTCTGACGCTCAGTGGAACGAAAACTCACGTTAAGGGATTTTGGTCATGAGATTATCAAAAAGG
ATCTTCACCTAGATCCTTTTAAATTAAAAATGAAGTTTTAAATCAATCTAAAGTATATATGAGTAAACTT
GGTCTGACAGTTACCAATGCTTAATCAGTGAGGCACCTATCTCAGCGATCTGTCTATTTCGTTCATCCAT
AGTTGCCTGACTCCCCGTCGTGTAGATAACTACGATACGGGAGGGCTTACCATCTGGCCCCAGTGCTGCA
ATGATACCGCGAGACCCACGCTCACCGGCTCCAGATTTATCAGCAATAAACCAGCCAGCCGGAAGGGCCG
AGCGCAGAAGTGGTCCTGCAACTTTATCCGCCTCCATCCAGTCTATTAATTGTTGCCGGGAAGCTAGAGT
AAGTAGTTCGCCAGTTAATAGTTTGCGCAACGTTGTTGCCATTGCTACAGGCATCGTGGTGTCACGCTCG
TCGTTTGGTATGGCTTCATTCAGCTCCGGTTCCCAACGATCAAGGCGAGTTACATGATCCCCCATGTTGT
GCAAAAAAGCGGTTAGCTCCTTCGGTCCTCCGATCGTTGTCAGAAGTAAGTTGGCCGCAGTGTTATCACT
CATGGTTATGGCAGCACTGCATAATTCTCTTACTGTCATGCCATCCGTAAGATGCTTTTCTGTGACTGGT
GAGTACTCAACCAAGTCATTCTGAGAATAGTGTATGCGGCGACCGAGTTGCTCTTGCCCGGCGTCAATAC
GGGATAATACCGCGCCACATAGCAGAACTTTAAAAGTGCTCATCATTGGAAAACGTTCTTCGGGGCGAAA
ACTCTCAAGGATCTTACCGCTGTTGAGATCCAGTTCGATGTAACCCACTCGTGCACCCAACTGATCTTCA
GCATCTTTTACTTTCACCAGCGTTTCTGGGTGAGCAAAAACAGGAAGGCAAAATGCCGCAAAAAAGGGAA
TAAGGGCGACACGGAAATGTTGAATACTCATACTCTTCCTTTTTCAATATTATTGAAGCATTTATCAGGG
TTATTGTCTCATGAGCGGATACATATTTGAATGTATTTAGAAAAATAAACAAATAGGGGTTCCGCGCACA
TTTCCCCGAAAAGTGCCACCTGACGTCGACGGATCGGGAGATCTCCCGATCCCCTATGGTGCACTCTCAG
TACAATCTGCTCTGATGCCGCATAGTTAAGCCAGTATCTGCTCCCTGCTTGTGTGTTGGAGGTCGCTGAG
TAGTGCGCGAGCAAAATTTAAGCTACAACAAGGCAAGGCTTGACCGACAATTGCATGAAGAATCTGCTTA
GGGTTAGGCGTTTTGCGCTGCTTCG
